Addgene plasmid #110108: FGFR2 V564F 3xFlag
Purpose: expresses FGFR2 with a single amino acid change in mammalian cells
Depositing lab: Martin Fernandez-Zapico. Depositing organization: Mayo Foundation for Medical Education and Research.
Backbone
  Vector backbone: p3xFlag-CMV-13
  Backbone manufacturer: Sigma
  Backbone size w/o insert (bp): 6300
  Total vector size (bp): 8763
  Vector type: Mammalian Expression
  Selectable markers: Neomycin (select with G418)
Growth in bacteria
  Bacterial resistance: Ampicillin, 100 μg/mL
  Growth temperature: 37°C
  Growth strain: DH5alpha
  Copy number: High Copy
Gene/Insert
  Gene/Insert name: fibroblast growth factor receptor 2 (alt name: FGFR2)
  Species: H. sapiens (human)
  Insert size (bp): 2463
  Mutation: mutated Valine 564 to Phenylalanine (V564F)
  GenBank ID: NM_000141.4
  Entrez Gene: FGFR2 (a.k.a. BBDS, BEK, BFR-1, CD332, CEK3, CFD1, ECT1, JWS, K-SAM, KGFR, TK14, TK25)
  Promoter: CMV
  Tag / fusion protein: Flag (C terminal on backbone)
  Cloning method: Restriction Enzyme; 5′ cloning site Xba (not destroyed); 3′ cloning site BamHI (not destroyed)
  Sequencing primers: 5′ CMV-F; 3′ hGH-PA-R
Terms and licenses: Academic/Nonprofit Terms; Industry Terms: Not Available to Industry
How to cite: FGFR2 V564F 3xFlag was a gift from Martin Fernandez-Zapico (Addgene plasmid # 110108 ; http://n2t.net/addgene:110108 ; RRID:Addgene_110108)
