[The description below was written by a language model from this plasmid's Addgene catalogue record and pLannotate feature annotations shown in this document.]
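Description:
FGFR2 V564F 3xFlag is a mammalian expression plasmid built on the commercial p3xFlag-CMV-13 backbone, carrying the human fibroblast growth factor receptor 2 coding sequence (about 2.5 kb) with a single substitution of valine 564 to phenylalanine. The insert was placed between XbaI and BamHI sites, both retained. It is propagated in E. coli as a high-copy plasmid through a ColE1/pUC-type origin with ampicillin selection from the β-lactamase gene, and it also carries an f1 phage origin. The catalogue lists a total size of 8,763 bp, while the sequenced record is slightly longer at 8,824 nt.

Expression is driven by the human cytomegalovirus immediate early enhancer and promoter. Downstream of the promoter the backbone provides a preprotrypsin leader sequence, a secretory signal, followed by the FGFR2 open reading frame, a C-terminal 3xFLAG epitope supplied by the vector, and the human growth hormone polyadenylation signal. The tag allows detection or immunoprecipitation of the receptor with anti-FLAG antibodies. Whether the leader is translated in frame with the receptor, which has its own signal peptide, is not stated in the record. A separate SV40 enhancer/early promoter cassette drives the neomycin phosphotransferase gene, terminated by an SV40 poly(A) signal, allowing G418 selection of stably transfected cells. The adjacent ble and partial str annotations appear to be remnants of the transposon region from which the neo gene derives. Other short fragments annotated in the backbone (lacZα, lacI, lac promoter/operator, T7 promoter) are vector carry-over.

The stated purpose is to express FGFR2 bearing this single amino acid change in mammalian cells; the record does not describe the functional consequence of the mutation.
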