Features (pLannotate 1.2.2; 22 found; start..end, strand, type, name):
      4..158     -  CDS            lacZα (fragment): LacZα fragment of β-galactosidase; lacZ fragment
    318..697     +  enhancer       CMV enhancer: human cytomegalovirus immediate early enhancer
    699..898     +  promoter       CMV promoter: human cytomegalovirus (CMV) immediate early promoter
    931..975     +  CDS            preprotrypsin leader: leader sequence from mouse preprotrypsin
   1033..3495    +  CDS            FGFR2: FGFR2_HUMAN - Also known as BEK, KGFR, KSAM. Experimental evidence at protein level: Swiss-Prot protein existence level 1. Tyrosine-protein kinase that acts as cell-surface receptor for fibroblast growth factors and plays an essential role in the regulation of cell proliferation, differentiation, migration and apoptosis, and in the regulation of embryonic development. Required for normal embryonic patterning, trophoblast function, limb bud development, lung morphogenesis, osteogenesis and skin development. Plays an essential role in the regulation of osteoblast differentiation, proliferation a
   3508..3573    +  CDS            3xFLAG: three tandem FLAG® epitope tags, followed by an enterokinase cleavage site
   3584..4206    +  polyA_signal   hGH poly(A) signal: human growth hormone polyadenylation signal
   4248..4545    +  promoter       SV40 promoter: SV40 enhancer and early promoter
   4599..5390    +  CDS            neo: KKA2_KLEPN - Also known as kan, nptII. Experimental evidence at protein level: Swiss-Prot protein existence level 1. Resistance to kanamycin, neomycin, paromomycin, ribostamycin, butirosin and gentamicin B. From Klebsiella pneumoniae.
   5414..5791    +  CDS            ble: BLE_KLEPN - Experimental evidence at protein level: Swiss-Prot protein existence level 1. Binding protein with a strong affinity to the bleomycin family of antibiotics. Binds to CL990; an antimitotic-antibiotic compound. From Klebsiella pneumoniae.
   5833..5892    +  CDS            str (fragment): STR_KLEPN - Protein inferred from homology: Swiss-Prot protein existence level 3. The aminoglycoside phosphotransferases achieve inactivation of their antibiotic substrates by phosphorylation. From Klebsiella pneumoniae.
   5915..5938    -  rep_origin     CloDF13 ori (fragment): Plasmids containing the CloDF13 (CDF) origin of replication can be propagated in E. coli cells that contain additional plasmids with compatible origins.
   5939..6022    +  CDS            large T antigen (fragment): large T antigen from SV40 (simian virus 40)
   6045..6179    +  polyA_signal   SV40 poly(A) signal: SV40 polyadenylation signal
   6185..6203    -  promoter       T7 promoter: promoter for bacteriophage T7 RNA polymerase
   6241..6257    -  protein_bind   lac operator: The lac repressor binds to the lac operator to inhibit transcription in E. coli. This inhibition can be relieved by adding lactose or isopropyl-β-D-thiogalactopyranoside (IPTG). lac repressor encoded by lacI
   6265..6295    -  promoter       lac promoter: promoter for the E. coli lac operon
   6343..6435    -  CDS            lacI (fragment): lac repressor; lacI; The lac repressor binds to the lac operator to inhibit transcription in E. coli. This inhibition can be relieved by adding lactose or isopropyl-β-D-thiogalactopyranoside (IPTG).
   6618..7206    -  rep_origin     ori: high-copy-number ColE1/pMB1/pBR322/pUC origin of replication
   7377..8237    -  CDS            AmpR: β-lactamase; bla; confers resistance to ampicillin, carbenicillin, and related antibiotics
   8238..8342    -  promoter       AmpR promoter: bla
   8369..8797    +  rep_origin     f1 ori (sequence partly withheld): f1 bacteriophage origin of replication; arrow indicates direction of (+) strand synthesis
>Addgene plasmid #110108 | FGFR2 V564F 3xFlag | addgene full sequence | sequence record 209785 | Addgene NGS Result
CCATTCGCCATTCAGGCTGCGCAACTGTTGGGAAGGGCGATCGGTGCGGGCCTCTTCGCTATTACGCCAG
CTGGCGAAAGGGGGATGTGCTGCAAGGCGATTAAGTTGGGTAACGCCAGGGTTTTCCCAGTCACGACGTT
GTAAAACGACGGCCAGTGCCAAGCTGATCTATACATTGAATCAATATTGGCAATTAGCCATATTAGTCAT
TGGTTATATAGCATAAATCAATATTGGCTATTGGCCATTGCATACGTTGTATCTATATCATAATATGTAC
ATTTATATTGGCTCATGTCCAATATGACCGCCATGTTGACATTGATTATTGACTAGTTATTAATAGTAAT
CAATTACGGGGTCATTAGTTCATAGCCCATATATGGAGTTCCGCGTTACATAACTTACGGTAAATGGCCC
GCCTGGCTGACCGCCCAACGACCCCCGCCCATTGACGTCAATAATGACGTATGTTCCCATAGTAACGCCA
ATAGGGACTTTCCATTGACGTCAATGGGTGGAGTATTTACGGTAAACTGCCCACTTGGCAGTACATCAAG
TGTATCATATGCCAAGTCCGCCCCCTATTGACGTCAATGACGGTAAATGGCCCGCCTGGCATTATGCCCA
GTACATGACCTTACGGGACTTTCCTACTTGGCAGTACATCTACGTATTAGTCATCGCTATTACCATGGTG
ATGCGGTTTTGGCAGTACACCAATGGGCGTGGATAGCGGTTTGACTCACGGGGATTTCCAAGTCTCCACC
CCATTGACGTCAATGGGAGTTTGTTTTGGCACCAAAATCAACGGGACTTTCCAAAATGTCGTAATAACCC
CGCCCCGTTGACGCAAATGGGCGGTAGGCGTGTACGGTGGGAGGTCTATATAAGCAGAGCTCGTTTAGTG
AACCGTCAGAATTACGGACCATGTCTGCACTTCTGATCCTAGCTCTTGTTGGAGCTGCAGTTGCTAAGCT
TGCGGCCGCGAATTCATCGATAGATCTGATATCGGTACCAGTCGACTCTAGAATGGTCAGCTGGGGTCGT
TTCATCTGCCTGGTCGTGGTCACCATGGCAACCTTGTCCCTGGCCCGGCCCTCCTTCAGTTTAGTTGAGG
ATACCACATTAGAGCCAGAAGAGCCACCAACCAAATACCAAATCTCTCAACCAGAAGTGTACGTGGCTGC
GCCAGGGGAGTCGCTAGAGGTGCGCTGCCTGTTGAAAGATGCCGCCGTGATCAGTTGGACTAAGGATGGG
GTGCACTTGGGGCCCAACAATAGGACAGTGCTTATTGGGGAGTACTTGCAGATAAAGGGCGCCACGCCTA
GAGACTCCGGCCTCTATGCTTGTACTGCCAGTAGGACTGTAGACAGTGAAACTTGGTACTTCATGGTGAA
TGTCACAGATGCCATCTCATCCGGAGATGATGAGGATGACACCGACGGTGCGGAAGATTTTGTCAGTGAG
AACAGTAACAACAAGAGAGCACCATACTGGACCAACACAGAAAAGATGGAAAAGCGGCTCCATGCTGTGC
CTGCGGCCAACACTGTCAAGTTTCGCTGCCCAGCCGGGGGGAACCCAATGCCAACCATGCGGTGGCTGAA
AAACGGGAAGGAGTTTAAGCAGGAGCATCGCATTGGAGGCTACAAGGTACGAAACCAGCACTGGAGCCTC
ATTATGGAAAGTGTGGTCCCATCTGACAAGGGAAATTATACCTGTGTGGTGGAGAATGAATACGGGTCCA
TCAATCACACGTACCACCTGGATGTTGTGGAGCGATCGCCTCACCGGCCCATCCTCCAAGCCGGACTGCC
GGCAAATGCCTCCACAGTGGTTGGAGGAGACGTAGAGTTTGTCTGCAAGGTTTACAGTGATGCCCAGCCC
CACATCCAGTGGATCAAGCACGTGGAAAAGAACGGCAGTAAATACGGGCCCGACGGGCTGCCCTACCTCA
AGGTTCTCAAGGCCGCCGGTGTTAACACCACGGACAAAGAGATTGAGGTTCTCTATATTCGGAATGTAAC
TTTTGAGGACGCTGGGGAATATACGTGCTTGGCGGGTAATTCTATTGGGATATCCTTTCACTCTGCATGG
TTGACAGTTCTGCCAGCGCCTGGAAGAGAAAAGGAGATTACAGCTTCCCCAGACTACCTGGAGATAGCCA
TTTACTGCATAGGGGTCTTCTTAATCGCCTGTATGGTGGTAACAGTCATCCTGTGCCGAATGAAGAACAC
GACCAAGAAGCCAGACTTCAGCAGCCAGCCGGCTGTGCACAAGCTGACCAAACGTATCCCCCTGCGGAGA
CAAGTAACAGTTTCGGCTGAGTCCAGCTCCTCCATGAACTCCAACACCCCGCTGGTGAGGATAACAACAC
GCCTCTCTTCAACGGCAGACACCCCCATGCTGGCAGGGGTCTCCGAGTATGAACTTCCAGAGGACCCAAA
ATGGGAGTTTCCAAGAGATAAGCTGACACTGGGCAAGCCCCTGGGAGAAGGTTGCTTTGGGCAAGTGGTC
ATGGCGGAAGCAGTGGGAATTGACAAAGACAAGCCCAAGGAGGCGGTCACCGTGGCCGTGAAGATGTTGA
AAGATGATGCCACAGAGAAAGACCTTTCTGATCTGGTGTCAGAGATGGAGATGATGAAGATGATTGGGAA
ACACAAGAATATCATAAATCTTCTTGGAGCCTGCACACAGGATGGGCCTCTCTATGTCATATTTGAGTAT
GCCTCTAAAGGCAACCTCCGAGAATACCTCCGAGCCCGGAGGCCACCCGGGATGGAGTACTCCTATGACA
TTAACCGTGTTCCTGAGGAGCAGATGACCTTCAAGGACTTGGTGTCATGCACCTACCAGCTGGCCAGAGG
CATGGAGTACTTGGCTTCCCAAAAATGTATTCATCGAGATTTAGCAGCCAGAAATGTTTTGGTAACAGAA
AACAATGTGATGAAAATAGCAGACTTTGGACTCGCCAGAGATATCAACAATATAGACTATTACAAAAAGA
CCACCAATGGGCGGCTTCCAGTCAAGTGGATGGCTCCAGAAGCCCTGTTTGATAGAGTATACACTCATCA
GAGTGATGTCTGGTCCTTCGGGGTGTTAATGTGGGAGATCTTCACTTTAGGGGGCTCGCCCTACCCAGGG
ATTCCCGTGGAGGAACTTTTTAAGCTGCTGAAGGAAGGACACAGAATGGATAAGCCAGCCAACTGCACCA
ACGAACTGTACATGATGATGAGGGACTGTTGGCATGCAGTGCCCTCCCAGAGACCAACGTTCAAGCAGTT
GGTAGAAGACTTGGATCGAATTCTCACTCTCACAACCAATGAGGAATACTTGGACCTCAGCCAACCTCTC
GAACAGTATTCACCTAGTTACCCTGACACAAGAAGTTCTTGTTCTTCAGGAGATGATTCTGTTTTTTCTC
CAGACCCCATGCCTTACGAACCATGCCTTCCTCAGTATCCACACATAAACGGCAGTGTTAAAACAGGATC
CCGGGCTGACTACAAAGACCATGACGGTGATTATAAAGATCATGACATCGACTACAAGGATGACGATGAC
AAGTAGTGATCCCGGGTGGCATCCCTGTGACCCCTCCCCAGTGCCTCTCCTGGCCCTGGAAGTTGCCACT
CCAGTGCCCACCAGCCTTGTCCTAATAAAATTAAGTTGCATCATTTTGTCTGACTAGGTGTCCTTCTATA
ATATTATGGGGTGGAGGGGGGTGGTATGGAGCAAGGGGCAAGTTGGGAAGACAACCTGTAGGGCCTGCGG
GGTCTATTGGGAACCAAGCTGGAGTGCAGTGGCACAATCTTGGCTCACTGCAATCTCCGCCTCCTGGGTT
CAAGCGATTCTCCTGCCTCAGCCTCCCGAGTTGTTGGGATTCCAGGCATGCATGACCAGGCTCAGCTAAT
TTTTGTTTTTTTGGTAGAGACGGGGTTTCACCATATTGGCCAGGCTGGTCTCCAACTCCTAATCTCAGGT
GATCTACCCACCTTGGCCTCCCAAATTGCTGGGATTACAGGCGTGAACCACTGCTCCCTTCCCTGTCCTT
CTGATTTTAAAATAACTATACCAGCAGGAGGACGTCCAGACACAGCATAGGCTACCTGGCCATGCCCAAC
CGGTGGGACATTTGAGTTGCTTGCTTGGCACTGTCCTCTCATGCGTTGGGTCCACTCAGTAGATGCCTGT
TGAATTGGGTACGCGGCCAGCTTGGCTGTGGAATGTGTGTCAGTTAGGGTGTGGAAAGTCCCCAGGCTCC
CCAGCAGGCAGAAGTATGCAAAGCATGCATCTCAATTAGTCAGCAACCAGGTGTGGAAAGTCCCCAGGCT
CCCCAGCAGGCAGAAGTATGCAAAGCATGCATCTCAATTAGTCAGCAACCATAGTCCCGCCCCTAACTCC
GCCCATCCCGCCCCTAACTCCGCCCAGTTCCGCCCATTCTCCGCCCCATGGCTGACTAATTTTTTTTATT
TATGCAGAGGCCGAGGCCGCCTCGGCCTCTGAGCTATTCCAGAAGTAGTGAGGAGGCTTTTTTGGAGGAA
TTGATCAGCTTGGGATCTGATCAAGAGACAGGATGAGGATCGTTTCGCATGATTGAACAAGATGGATTGC
ACGCAGGTTCTCCGGCCGCTTGGGTGGAGAGGCTATTCGGCTATGACTGGGCACAACAGACAATCGGCTG
CTCTGATGCCGCCGTGTTCCGGCTGTCAGCGCAGGGGCGCCCGGTTCTTTTTGTCAAGACCGACCTGTCC
GGTGCCCTGAATGAACTGCAGGACGAGGCAGCGCGGCTATCGTGGCTGGCCACGACGGGCGTTCCTTGCG
CAGCTGTGCTCGACGTTGTCACTGAAGCGGGAAGGGACTGGCTGCTATTGGGCGAAGTGCCGGGGCAGGA
TCTCCTGTCATCTCACCTTGCTCCTGCCGAGAAAGTATCCATCATGGCTGATGCAATGCGGCGGCTGCAT
ACGCTTGATCCGGCTACCTGCCCATTCGACCACCAAGCGAAACATCGCATCGAGCGAGCACGTACTCGGA
TGGAAGCCGGTCTTGTCGATCAGGATGATCTGGACGAAGAGCATCAGGGGCTCGCGCCAGCCGAACTGTT
CGCCAGGCTCAAGGCGCGCATGCCCGACGGCGAGGATCTCGTCGTGACCCATGGCGATGCCTGCTTGCCG
AATATCATGGTGGAAAATGGCCGCTTTTCTGGATTCATCGACTGTGGCCGGCTGGGTGTGGCGGACCGCT
ATCAGGACATAGCGTTGGCTACCCGTGATATTGCTGAAGAGCTTGGCGGCGAATGGGCTGACCGCTTCCT
CGTGCTTTACGGTATCGCCGCTCCCGATTCGCAGCGCATCGCCTTCTATCGCCTTCTTGACGAGTTCTTC
TGAGCGGGACTCTGGGGTTCGAAATGACCGACCAAGCGACGCCCAACCTGCCATCACGAGATTTCGATTC
CACCGCCGCCTTCTATGAAAGGTTGGGCTTCGGAATCGTTTTCCGGGACGCCGGCTGGATGATCCTCCAG
CGCGGGGATCTCATGCTGGAGTTCTTCGCCCACCCCGGGCTCGATCCCCTCGCGAGTTGGTTCAGCTGCT
GCCTGAGGCTGGACGACCTCGCGGAGTTCTACCGGCAGTGCAAATCCGTCGGCATCCAGGAAACCAGCAG
CGGCTATCCGCGCATCCATGCCCCCGAACTGCAGGAGTGGGGAGGCACGATGGCCGCTTTGGTCGACCCG
GACGGGACGCTCCTGCGCCTGATACAGAACGAATTGCTTGCAGGCATCTCATGAGTGTGTCTTCCCGTTT
TCCGCCTGAGGTCACTGCGTGGATGGAGCGCTGGCGCCTGCTGCGCGACGGCGAGCTGCTCACCACCCAC
TCGCCAAGCTGGAACCGTAAAAAGGCCGCGTTGCTGGCGTTTTTCCATAGGCTCCGCCGATCATAATCAG
CCATACCACATTTGTAGAGGTTTTACTTGCTTTAAAAAACCTCCCACACCTCCCCCTGAACCTGAAACAT
AAAATGAATGCAATTGTTGTTGTTAACTTGTTTATTGCAGCTTATAATGGTTACAAATAAAGCAATAGCA
TCACAAATTTCACAAATAAAGCATTTTTTTCACTGCATTCTAGTTGTGGTTTGTCCAAACTCATCAATGT
ATCTTATCATGTCTGGATCAATTCCCTATAGTGAGTCGTATTAAATTCGTAATCATGTCATAGCTGTTTC
CTGTGTGAAATTGTTATCCGCTCACAATTCCACACAACATACGAGCCGGAAGCATAAAGTGTAAAGCCTG
GGGTGCCTAATGAGTGGCTAACTCACATTAATTGCGTTGCGCTCACTGCCCGCTTTCCAGTCGGGAAACC
TGTCGTGCCAGCTGCATTAATGAATCGGCCAACGCGCGGGGAGAGGCGGTTTGCGTATTGGGCGCTCTTC
CGCTTCCTCGCTCACTGACTCGCTGCGCTCGGTCGTTCGGCTGCGGCGAGCGGTATCAGCTCACTCAAAG
GCGGTAATACGGTTATCCACAGAATCAGGGGATAACGCAGGAAAGAACATGTGAGCAAAAGGCCAGCAAA
AGGCCAGGAACCGTAAAAAGGCCGCGTTGCTGGCGTTTTTCCATAGGCTCCGCCCCCCTGACGAGCATCA
CAAAAATCGACGCTCAAGTCAGAGGTGGCGAAACCCGACAGGACTATAAAGATACCAGGCGTTTCCCCCT
GGAAGCTCCCTCGTGCGCTCTCCTGTTCCGACCCTGCCGCTTACCGGATACCTGTCCGCCTTTCTCCCTT
CGGGAAGCGTGGCGCTTTCTCATAGCTCACGCTGTAGGTATCTCAGTTCGGTGTAGGTCGTTCGCTCCAA
GCTGGGCTGTGTGCACGAACCCCCCGTTCAGCCCGACCGCTGCGCCTTATCCGGTAACTATCGTCTTGAG
TCCAACCCGGTAAGACACGACTTATCGCCACTGGCAGCAGCCACTGGTAACAGGATTAGCAGAGCGAGGT
ATGTAGGCGGTGCTACAGAGTTCTTGAAGTGGTGGCCTAACTACGGCTACACTAGAAGAACAGTATTTGG
TATCTGCGCTCTGCTGAAGCCAGTTACCTTCGGAAAAAGAGTTGGTAGCTCTTGATCCGGCAAACAAACC
ACCGCTGGTAGCGGTGGTTTTTTTGTTTGCAAGCAGCAGATTACGCGCAGAAAAAAAGGATCTCAAGAAG
ATCCTTTGATCTTTTCTACGGGGTCTGACGCTCAGTGGAACGAAAACTCACGTTAAGGGATTTTGGTCAT
GAGATTATCAAAAAGGATCTTCACCTAGATCCTTTTAAATTAAAAATGAAGTTTTAAATCAATCTAAAGT
ATATATGAGTAAACTTGGTCTGACAGTTACCAATGCTTAATCAGTGAGGCACCTATCTCAGCGATCTGTC
TATTTCGTTCATCCATAGTTGCCTGACTCCCCGTCGTGTAGATAACTACGATACGGGAGGGCTTACCATC
TGGCCCCAGTGCTGCAATGATACCGCGAGACCCACGCTCACCGGCTCCAGATTTATCAGCAATAAACCAG
CCAGCCGGAAGGGCCGAGCGCAGAAGTGGTCCTGCAACTTTATCCGCCTCCATCCAGTCTATTAATTGTT
GCCGGGAAGCTAGAGTAAGTAGTTCGCCAGTTAATAGTTTGCGCAACGTTGTTGCCATTGCTACAGGCAT
CGTGGTGTCACGCTCGTCGTTTGGTATGGCTTCATTCAGCTCCGGTTCCCAACGATCAAGGCGAGTTACA
TGATCCCCCATGTTGTGCAAAAAAGCGGTTAGCTCCTTCGGTCCTCCGATCGTTGTCAGAAGTAAGTTGG
CCGCAGTGTTATCACTCATGGTTATGGCAGCACTGCATAATTCTCTTACTGTCATGCCATCCGTAAGATG
CTTTTCTGTGACTGGTGAGTACTCAACCAAGTCATTCTGAGAATAGTGTATGCGGCGACCGAGTTGCTCT
TGCCCGGCGTCAATACGGGATAATACCGCGCCACATAGCAGAACTTTAAAAGTGCTCATCATTGGAAAAC
GTTCTTCGGGGCGAAAACTCTCAAGGATCTTACCGCTGTTGAGATCCAGTTCGATGTAACCCACTCGTGC
ACCCAACTGATCTTCAGCATCTTTTACTTTCACCAGCGTTTCTGGGTGAGCAAAAACAGGAAGGCAAAAT
GCCGCAAAAAAGGGAATAAGGGCGACACGGAAATGTTGAATACTCATACTCTTCCTTTTTCAATATTATT
GAAGCATTTATCAGGGTTATTGTCTCATGAGCGGATACATATTTGAATGTATTTAGAAAAATAAACAAAT
AGGGGTTCCGCGCACATTTCCCCGAAAAGTGCCACCTG
[124 nt withheld, positions 8369-8492]
C
[91 nt withheld, positions 8494-8584]
A
[49 nt withheld, positions 8586-8634]
CCTTTGACGTTGGAGTCCACGTTCTTT
[37 nt withheld, positions 8662-8698]
ACCCTATCTCGGTCTATTCTTTTGATTTATAAGGGATTTTGCCGATTTCGGCCTATTGGTTAAAAAATGA
GCTGATTTAACAAAAATTTAACGCGAATTTTAACAAAATATTAACGCTTACAATTT
