>Addgene plasmid #110108 | FGFR2 V564F 3xFlag | depositor partial sequence | sequence record 207156 | full insert
ATGGTCAGCTGGGGTCGTTTCATCTGCCTGGTCGTGGTCACCATGGCAACCTTGTCCCTGGCCCGGCCCT
CCTTCAGTTTAGTTGAGGATACCACATTAGAGCCAGAAGAGCCACCAACCAAATACCAAATCTCTCAACC
AGAAGTGTACGTGGCTGCGCCAGGGGAGTCGCTAGAGGTGCGCTGCCTGTTGAAAGATGCCGCCGTGATC
AGTTGGACTAAGGATGGGGTGCACTTGGGGCCCAACAATAGGACAGTGCTTATTGGGGAGTACTTGCAGA
TAAAGGGCGCCACGCCTAGAGACTCCGGCCTCTATGCTTGTACTGCCAGTAGGACTGTAGACAGTGAAAC
TTGGTACTTCATGGTGAATGTCACAGATGCCATCTCATCCGGAGATGATGAGGATGACACCGACGGTGCG
GAAGATTTTGTCAGTGAGAACAGTAACAACAAGAGAGCACCATACTGGACCAACACAGAAAAGATGGAAA
AGCGGCTCCATGCTGTGCCTGCGGCCAACACTGTCAAGTTTCGCTGCCCAGCCGGGGGGAACCCAATGCC
AACCATGCGGTGGCTGAAAAACGGGAAGGAGTTTAAGCAGGAGCATCGCATTGGAGGCTACAAGGTACGA
AACCAGCACTGGAGCCTCATTATGGAAAGTGTGGTCCCATCTGACAAGGGAAATTATACCTGTGTGGTGG
AGAATGAATACGGGTCCATCAATCACACGTACCACCTGGATGTTGTGGAGCGATCGCCTCACCGGCCCAT
CCTCCAAGCCGGACTGCCGGCAAATGCCTCCACAGTGGTTGGAGGAGACGTAGAGTTTGTCTGCAAGGTT
TACAGTGATGCCCAGCCCCACATCCAGTGGATCAAGCACGTGGAAAAGAACGGCAGTAAATACGGGCCCG
ACGGGCTGCCCTACCTCAAGGTTCTCAAGGCCGCCGGTGTTAACACCACGGACAAAGAGATTGAGGTTCT
CTATATTCGGAATGTAACTTTTGAGGACGCTGGGGAATATACGTGCTTGGCGGGTAATTCTATTGGGATA
TCCTTTCACTCTGCATGGTTGACAGTTCTGCCAGCGCCTGGAAGAGAAAAGGAGATTACAGCTTCCCCAG
ACTACCTGGAGATAGCCATTTACTGCATAGGGGTCTTCTTAATCGCCTGTATGGTGGTAACAGTCATCCT
GTGCCGAATGAAGAACACGACCAAGAAGCCAGACTTCAGCAGCCAGCCGGCTGTGCACAAGCTGACCAAA
CGTATCCCCCTGCGGAGACAAGTAACAGTTTCGGCTGAGTCCAGCTCCTCCATGAACTCCAACACCCCGC
TGGTGAGGATAACAACACGCCTCTCTTCAACGGCAGACACCCCCATGCTGGCAGGGGTCTCCGAGTATGA
ACTTCCAGAGGACCCAAAATGGGAGTTTCCAAGAGATAAGCTGACACTGGGCAAGCCCCTGGGAGAAGGT
TGCTTTGGGCAAGTGGTCATGGCGGAAGCAGTGGGAATTGACAAAGACAAGCCCAAGGAGGCGGTCACCG
TGGCCGTGAAGATGTTGAAAGATGATGCCACAGAGAAAGACCTTTCTGATCTGGTGTCAGAGATGGAGAT
GATGAAGATGATTGGGAAACACAAGAATATCATAAATCTTCTTGGAGCCTGCACACAGGATGGGCCTCTC
TATGTCATATTTGAGTATGCCTCTAAAGGCAACCTCCGAGAATACCTCCGAGCCCGGAGGCCACCCGGGA
TGGAGTACTCCTATGACATTAACCGTGTTCCTGAGGAGCAGATGACCTTCAAGGACTTGGTGTCATGCAC
CTACCAGCTGGCCAGAGGCATGGAGTACTTGGCTTCCCAAAAATGTATTCATCGAGATTTAGCAGCCAGA
AATGTTTTGGTAACAGAAAACAATGTGATGAAAATAGCAGACTTTGGACTCGCCAGAGATATCAACAATA
TAGACTATTACAAAAAGACCACCAATGGGCGGCTTCCAGTCAAGTGGATGGCTCCAGAAGCCCTGTTTGA
TAGAGTATACACTCATCAGAGTGATGTCTGGTCCTTCGGGGTGTTAATGTGGGAGATCTTCACTTTAGGG
GGCTCGCCCTACCCAGGGATTCCCGTGGAGGAACTTTTTAAGCTGCTGAAGGAAGGACACAGAATGGATA
AGCCAGCCAACTGCACCAACGAACTGTACATGATGATGAGGGACTGTTGGCATGCAGTGCCCTCCCAGAG
ACCAACGTTCAAGCAGTTGGTAGAAGACTTGGATCGAATTCTCACTCTCACAACCAATGAGGAATACTTG
GACCTCAGCCAACCTCTCGAACAGTATTCACCTAGTTACCCTGACACAAGAAGTTCTTGTTCTTCAGGAG
ATGATTCTGTTTTTTCTCCAGACCCCATGCCTTACGAACCATGCCTTCCTCAGTATCCACACATAAACGG
CAGTGTTAAAACA
